Addgene plasmid #77830: GNE gRNA (BRDN0001145858)
Purpose: 3rd generation lentiviral gRNA plasmid targeting human GNE
Depositing lab: John Doench & David Root. Depositing organization: Broad Institute. Publication: Optimized sgRNA design to maximize activity and minimize off-target effects of CRISPR-Cas9. Doench JG, Fusi N, Sullender M, Hegde M, Vaimberg EW, Donovan KF, Smith I, Tothova Z, Wilen C, Orchard R, Virgin HW, Listgarten J, Root DE. Nat Biotechnol. 2016 Jan 18. doi: 10.1038/nbt.3437. PubMed 26780180.
Backbone
  Vector backbone: lentiGuide-Puro
  Backbone manufacturer: Zhang Lab (Addgene plasmid # 52963)
  Vector type: Mammalian Expression, Lentiviral, CRISPR
  Selectable markers: Puromycin
Growth in bacteria
  Bacterial resistance: Ampicillin, 100 μg/mL
  Growth temperature: 37°C
  Growth strain: DH5alpha
  Copy number: High Copy
Gene/Insert
  Gene/Insert name: GNE (alt names: GNE; NM_001128227.2)
  gRNA/shRNA sequence: ACATCAAGTTCAAAGAACTC
  Species: H. sapiens (human)
  Entrez Gene: GNE (a.k.a. DMRV, GLCNE, IBM2, NM, Uae1)
  Promoter: hU6
  Cloning method: Unknown
  Sequencing primers: 5′ U6-F; 3′ pS2-R
Terms and licenses: Academic/Nonprofit Terms; Industry Terms: Not Available to Industry
Depositor comments: The gRNA was designed to target the following Genbank reference sequence(s): NM_001128227.2,NM_001190383.1,NM_005476.5. Note that this plasmid does NOT contain Cas9. It should be used in conjunction with lentiCas9-Blast (Addgene #52962) or otherwise with cell lines already expressing Cas9. Browse the full kinome gRNA library at http://www.addgene.org/pooled-library/broadgpp-human-kinome/ or visit http://www.broadinstitute.org/rnai/public/ for detailed protocols and information.
How to cite: GNE gRNA (BRDN0001145858) was a gift from John Doench & David Root (Addgene plasmid # 77830 ; http://n2t.net/addgene:77830 ; RRID:Addgene_77830)
