[The description below was written by a language model from this plasmid's Addgene catalogue record and pLannotate feature annotations shown in this document.]
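Description:
GNE gRNA (BRDN0001145858) is a third-generation lentiviral guide RNA plasmid built on the lentiGuide-Puro backbone and designed to target the human GNE gene for CRISPR/Cas9 editing. It is propagated in E. coli as a high-copy plasmid through a ColE1/pUC-type origin with ampicillin selection (AmpR under its own promoter). The backbone also carries an f1 origin, an SV40 origin and poly(A) signal, and leftover lac and T7/T3 promoter elements from the cloning vector.

The lentiviral cassette begins with a chimeric RSV promoter fused to a truncated HIV-1 5' LTR, which makes genomic RNA production Tat-independent. This is followed by the Ψ packaging signal with a partial gag region, the Rev response element for Rev-dependent nuclear export, and a cPPT/CTS. It ends in a ΔU3 self-inactivating 3' LTR, so the integrated provirus lacks LTR promoter activity. Within this unit, a human U6 RNA polymerase III promoter drives the GNE-specific spacer joined to the Streptococcus pyogenes gRNA scaffold. A separate EF-1α promoter with its intron A expresses puromycin N-acetyltransferase for selecting transduced mammalian cells, and a downstream WPRE enhances transcript expression.

The plasmid does not encode Cas9. According to the depositor, it should be paired with a separate Cas9 lentivirus such as lentiCas9-Blast or used in cells that already express Cas9. The guide was designed against several GNE reference transcripts and belongs to a human kinome gRNA collection, which suits it to GNE knockout studies, either individually or in the context of that library.
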