Features (pLannotate 1.2.2; 29 found; start..end, strand, type, name):
     14..80      +  CDS            small t antigen (fragment): SV40 (simian virus 40) small t antigen
    106..317     +  promoter       EF-1α core promoter: core promoter for human elongation factor EF-1α
    318..1256    +  intron         EF-1α intron A: intron upstream of the start codon of human EF-1α
   1278..1877    +  CDS            PuroR (fragment): puromycin N-acetyltransferase; pac from Streptomyces; confers resistance to puromycin
   1893..2481    +  misc_feature   WPRE: woodchuck hepatitis virus posttranscriptional regulatory element
   2532..2551    +  misc_feature   cPPT/CTS (fragment): central polypurine tract and central termination sequence of HIV-1
   2553..2786    +  LTR            3' LTR (ΔU3): self-inactivating 3' long terminal repeat (LTR) from HIV-1
   2864..2985    +  polyA_signal   SV40 poly(A) signal: SV40 polyadenylation signal
   3025..3160    +  rep_origin     SV40 ori: SV40 origin of replication
   3181..3199    -  promoter       T7 promoter: promoter for bacteriophage T7 RNA polymerase
   3207..3362    +  CDS            lacZα (fragment): LacZα fragment of β-galactosidase; lacZ fragment
   3367..3795    +  rep_origin     f1 ori (sequence partly withheld): f1 bacteriophage origin of replication; arrow indicates direction of (+) strand synthesis
   3848..3952    +  promoter       AmpR promoter: bla
   3953..4813    +  CDS            AmpR: β-lactamase; bla; confers resistance to ampicillin, carbenicillin, and related antibiotics
   4984..5572    +  rep_origin     ori: high-copy-number ColE1/pMB1/pBR322/pUC origin of replication
   5755..5847    +  CDS            lacI (fragment): lac repressor; lacI; The lac repressor binds to the lac operator to inhibit transcription in E. coli. This inhibition can be relieved by adding lactose or isopropyl-β-D-thiogalactopyranoside (IPTG).
   5860..5881    +  protein_bind   CAP binding site: CAP binding activates transcription in the presence of cAMP. E. coli catabolite activator protein
   5896..5926    +  promoter       lac promoter: promoter for the E. coli lac operon
   5934..5950    +  protein_bind   lac operator: The lac repressor binds to the lac operator to inhibit transcription in E. coli. This inhibition can be relieved by adding lactose or isopropyl-β-D-thiogalactopyranoside (IPTG). lac repressor encoded by lacI
   5995..6013    +  promoter       T3 promoter: promoter for bacteriophage T3 RNA polymerase
   6041..6267    +  promoter       RSV promoter: Rous sarcoma virus enhancer/promoter
   6268..6448    +  LTR            5' LTR (truncated): truncated 5' long terminal repeat (LTR) from HIV-1
   6495..6620    +  misc_feature   HIV-1 Ψ: packaging signal of human immunodeficiency virus type 1
   6604..6967    +  CDS            HIV-1 gag (fragment): gag protein from human immunodeficiency virus 1; gag
   7113..7346    +  misc_feature   RRE: The Rev response element (RRE) of HIV-1 allows for Rev-dependent mRNA export from the nucleus to the cytoplasm.
   7723..7749    +  CDS            Rev (fragment): human immunodeficiency virus 1 (HIV-1) Rev protein; rev; enhances nuclear export of unspliced and incompletely spliced viral mRNAs
   7753..7993    +  promoter       U6 promoter: RNA polymerase III promoter for human U6 snRNA
   8023..8098    +  misc_RNA       gRNA scaffold: guide RNA scaffold for the Streptococcus pyogenes CRISPR/Cas9 system
   8154..8271    +  misc_feature   cPPT/CTS: central polypurine tract and central termination sequence of HIV-1
>Addgene plasmid #77830 | GNE gRNA (BRDN0001145858) | addgene full sequence | sequence record 189058 | Addgene Assembled Sequence
CCCGGGTGCAAAGATGGATAAAGTTTTAAACAGAGAGGAATCTTTGCAGCTAATGGACCTTCTAGGTCTT
GAAAGGAGTGGGAATTGGCTCCGGTGCCCGTCAGTGGGCAGAGCGCACATCGCCCACAGTCCCCGAGAAG
TTGGGGGGAGGGGTCGGCAATTGATCCGGTGCCTAGAGAAGGTGGCGCGGGGTAAACTGGGAAAGTGATG
TCGTGTACTGGCTCCGCCTTTTTCCCGAGGGTGGGGGAGAACCGTATATAAGTGCAGTAGTCGCCGTGAA
CGTTCTTTTTCGCAACGGGTTTGCCGCCAGAACACAGGTAAGTGCCGTGTGTGGTTCCCGCGGGCCTGGC
CTCTTTACGGGTTATGGCCCTTGCGTGCCTTGAATTACTTCCACCTGGCTGCAGTACGTGATTCTTGATC
CCGAGCTTCGGGTTGGAAGTGGGTGGGAGAGTTCGAGGCCTTGCGCTTAAGGAGCCCCTTCGCCTCGTGC
TTGAGTTGAGGCCTGGCCTGGGCGCTGGGGCCGCCGCGTGCGAATCTGGTGGCACCTTCGCGCCTGTCTC
GCTGCTTTCGATAAGTCTCTAGCCATTTAAAATTTTTGATGACCTGCTGCGACGCTTTTTTTCTGGCAAG
ATAGTCTTGTAAATGCGGGCCAAGATCTGCACACTGGTATTTCGGTTTTTGGGGCCGCGGGCGGCGACGG
GGCCCGTGCGTCCCAGCGCACATGTTCGGCGAGGCGGGGCCTGCGAGCGCGGCCACCGAGAATCGGACGG
GGGTAGTCTCAAGCTGGCCGGCCTGCTCTGGTGCCTGGCCTCGCGCCGCCGTGTATCGCCCCGCCCTGGG
CGGCAAGGCTGGCCCGGTCGGCACCAGTTGCGTGAGCGGAAAGATGGCCGCTTCCCGGCCCTGCTGCAGG
GAGCTCAAAATGGAGGACGCGGCGCTCGGGAGAGCGGGCGGGTGAGTCACCCACACAAAGGAAAAGGGCC
TTTCCGTCCTCAGCCGTCGCTTCATGTGACTCCACGGAGTACCGGGCGCCGTCCAGGCACCTCGATTAGT
TCTCGAGCTTTTGGAGTACGTCGTCTTTAGGTTGGGGGGAGGGGTTTTATGCGATGGAGTTTCCCCACAC
TGAGTGGGTGGAGACTGAAGTTAGGCCAGCTTGGCACTTGATGTAATTCTCCTTGGAATTTGCCCTTTTT
GAGTTTGGATCTTGGTTCATTCTCAAGCCTCAGACAGTGGTTCAAAGTTTTTTTCTTCCATTTCAGGTGT
CGTGACGTACGGCCACCATGACCGAGTACAAGCCCACGGTGCGCCTCGCCACCCGCGACGACGTCCCCAG
GGCCGTACGCACCCTCGCCGCCGCGTTCGCCGACTACCCCGCCACGCGCCACACCGTCGATCCGGACCGC
CACATCGAGCGGGTCACCGAGCTGCAAGAACTCTTCCTCACGCGCGTCGGGCTCGACATCGGCAAGGTGT
GGGTCGCGGACGACGGCGCCGCCGTGGCGGTCTGGACCACGCCGGAGAGCGTCGAAGCGGGGGCGGTGTT
CGCCGAGATCGGCCCGCGCATGGCCGAGTTGAGCGGTTCCCGGCTGGCCGCGCAGCAACAGATGGAAGGC
CTCCTGGCGCCGCACCGGCCCAAGGAGCCCGCGTGGTTCCTGGCCACCGTCGGAGTCTCGCCCGACCACC
AGGGCAAGGGTCTGGGCAGCGCCGTCGTGCTCCCCGGAGTGGAGGCGGCCGAGCGCGCCGGGGTGCCCGC
CTTCCTGGAGACCTCCGCGCCCCGCAACCTCCCCTTCTACGAGCGGCTCGGCTTCACCGTCACCGCCGAC
GTCGAGGTGCCCGAAGGACCGCGCACCTGGTGCATGACCCGCAAGCCCGGTGCCTGAACGCGTTAAGTCG
ACAATCAACCTCTGGATTACAAAATTTGTGAAAGATTGACTGGTATTCTTAACTATGTTGCTCCTTTTAC
GCTATGTGGATACGCTGCTTTAATGCCTTTGTATCATGCTATTGCTTCCCGTATGGCTTTCATTTTCTCC
TCCTTGTATAAATCCTGGTTGCTGTCTCTTTATGAGGAGTTGTGGCCCGTTGTCAGGCAACGTGGCGTGG
TGTGCACTGTGTTTGCTGACGCAACCCCCACTGGTTGGGGCATTGCCACCACCTGTCAGCTCCTTTCCGG
GACTTTCGCTTTCCCCCTCCCTATTGCCACGGCGGAACTCATCGCCGCCTGCCTTGCCCGCTGCTGGACA
GGGGCTCGGCTGTTGGGCACTGACAATTCCGTGGTGTTGTCGGGGAAATCATCGTCCTTTCCTTGGCTGC
TCGCCTGTGTTGCCACCTGGATTCTGCGCGGGACGTCCTTCTGCTACGTCCCTTCGGCCCTCAATCCAGC
GGACCTTCCTTCCCGCGGCCTGCTGCCGGCTCTGCGGCCTCTTCCGCGTCTTCGCCTTCGCCCTCAGACG
AGTCGGATCTCCCTTTGGGCCGCCTCCCCGCGTCGACTTTAAGACCAATGACTTACAAGGCAGCTGTAGA
TCTTAGCCACTTTTTAAAAGAAAAGGGGGGACTGGAAGGGCTAATTCACTCCCAACGAAGACAAGATCTG
CTTTTTGCTTGTACTGGGTCTCTCTGGTTAGACCAGATCTGAGCCTGGGAGCTCTCTGGCTAACTAGGGA
ACCCACTGCTTAAGCCTCAATAAAGCTTGCCTTGAGTGCTTCAAGTAGTGTGTGCCCGTCTGTTGTGTGA
CTCTGGTAACTAGAGATCCCTCAGACCCTTTTAGTCAGTGTGGAAAATCTCTAGCAGTACGTATAGTAGT
TCATGTCATCTTATTATTCAGTATTTATAACTTGCAAAGAAATGAATATCAGAGAGTGAGAGGAACTTGT
TTATTGCAGCTTATAATGGTTACAAATAAAGCAATAGCATCACAAATTTCACAAATAAAGCATTTTTTTC
ACTGCATTCTAGTTGTGGTTTGTCCAAACTCATCAATGTATCTTATCATGTCTGGCTCTAGCTATCCCGC
CCCTAACTCCGCCCATCCCGCCCCTAACTCCGCCCAGTTCCGCCCATTCTCCGCCCCATGGCTGACTAAT
TTTTTTTATTTATGCAGAGGCCGAGGCCGCCTCGGCCTCTGAGCTATTCCAGAAGTAGTGAGGAGGCTTT
TTTGGAGGCCTAGGGACGTACCCAATTCGCCCTATAGTGAGTCGTATTACGCGCGCTCACTGGCCGTCGT
TTTACAACGTCGTGACTGGGAAAACCCTGGCGTTACCCAACTTAATCGCCTTGCAGCACATCCCCCTTTC
GCCAGCTGGCGTAATAGCGAAGAGGCCCGCACCGATCGCCCTTCCCAACAGTTGCGCAGCCTGAATGGCG
AATGGG
[124 nt withheld, positions 3367-3490]
C
[91 nt withheld, positions 3492-3582]
A
[49 nt withheld, positions 3584-3632]
CCTTTGACGTTGGAGTCCACGTTCTTT
[37 nt withheld, positions 3660-3696]
ACCCTATCTCGGTCTATTCTTTTGATTTATAAGGGATTTTGCCGATTTCGGCCTATTGGTTAAAAAATGA
GCTGATTTAACAAAAATTTAACGCGAATTTTAACAAAATATTAACGCTTACAATTTAGGTGGCACTTTTC
GGGGAAATGTGCGCGGAACCCCTATTTGTTTATTTTTCTAAATACATTCAAATATGTATCCGCTCATGAG
ACAATAACCCTGATAAATGCTTCAATAATATTGAAAAAGGAAGAGTATGAGTATTCAACATTTCCGTGTC
GCCCTTATTCCCTTTTTTGCGGCATTTTGCCTTCCTGTTTTTGCTCACCCAGAAACGCTGGTGAAAGTAA
AAGATGCTGAAGATCAGTTGGGTGCACGAGTGGGTTACATCGAACTGGATCTCAACAGCGGTAAGATCCT
TGAGAGTTTTCGCCCCGAAGAACGTTTTCCAATGATGAGCACTTTTAAAGTTCTGCTATGTGGCGCGGTA
TTATCCCGTATTGACGCCGGGCAAGAGCAACTCGGTCGCCGCATACACTATTCTCAGAATGACTTGGTTG
AGTACTCACCAGTCACAGAAAAGCATCTTACGGATGGCATGACAGTAAGAGAATTATGCAGTGCTGCCAT
AACCATGAGTGATAACACTGCGGCCAACTTACTTCTGACAACGATCGGAGGACCGAAGGAGCTAACCGCT
TTTTTGCACAACATGGGGGATCATGTAACTCGCCTTGATCGTTGGGAACCGGAGCTGAATGAAGCCATAC
CAAACGACGAGCGTGACACCACGATGCCTGTAGCAATGGCAACAACGTTGCGCAAACTATTAACTGGCGA
ACTACTTACTCTAGCTTCCCGGCAACAATTAATAGACTGGATGGAGGCGGATAAAGTTGCAGGACCACTT
CTGCGCTCGGCCCTTCCGGCTGGCTGGTTTATTGCTGATAAATCTGGAGCCGGTGAGCGTGGGTCTCGCG
GTATCATTGCAGCACTGGGGCCAGATGGTAAGCCCTCCCGTATCGTAGTTATCTACACGACGGGGAGTCA
GGCAACTATGGATGAACGAAATAGACAGATCGCTGAGATAGGTGCCTCACTGATTAAGCATTGGTAACTG
TCAGACCAAGTTTACTCATATATACTTTAGATTGATTTAAAACTTCATTTTTAATTTAAAAGGATCTAGG
TGAAGATCCTTTTTGATAATCTCATGACCAAAATCCCTTAACGTGAGTTTTCGTTCCACTGAGCGTCAGA
CCCCGTAGAAAAGATCAAAGGATCTTCTTGAGATCCTTTTTTTCTGCGCGTAATCTGCTGCTTGCAAACA
AAAAAACCACCGCTACCAGCGGTGGTTTGTTTGCCGGATCAAGAGCTACCAACTCTTTTTCCGAAGGTAA
CTGGCTTCAGCAGAGCGCAGATACCAAATACTGTTCTTCTAGTGTAGCCGTAGTTAGGCCACCACTTCAA
GAACTCTGTAGCACCGCCTACATACCTCGCTCTGCTAATCCTGTTACCAGTGGCTGCTGCCAGTGGCGAT
AAGTCGTGTCTTACCGGGTTGGACTCAAGACGATAGTTACCGGATAAGGCGCAGCGGTCGGGCTGAACGG
GGGGTTCGTGCACACAGCCCAGCTTGGAGCGAACGACCTACACCGAACTGAGATACCTACAGCGTGAGCT
ATGAGAAAGCGCCACGCTTCCCGAAGGGAGAAAGGCGGACAGGTATCCGGTAAGCGGCAGGGTCGGAACA
GGAGAGCGCACGAGGGAGCTTCCAGGGGGAAACGCCTGGTATCTTTATAGTCCTGTCGGGTTTCGCCACC
TCTGACTTGAGCGTCGATTTTTGTGATGCTCGTCAGGGGGGCGGAGCCTATGGAAAAACGCCAGCAACGC
GGCCTTTTTACGGTTCCTGGCCTTTTGCTGGCCTTTTGCTCACATGTTCTTTCCTGCGTTATCCCCTGAT
TCTGTGGATAACCGTATTACCGCCTTTGAGTGAGCTGATACCGCTCGCCGCAGCCGAACGACCGAGCGCA
GCGAGTCAGTGAGCGAGGAAGCGGAAGAGCGCCCAATACGCAAACCGCCTCTCCCCGCGCGTTGGCCGAT
TCATTAATGCAGCTGGCACGACAGGTTTCCCGACTGGAAAGCGGGCAGTGAGCGCAACGCAATTAATGTG
AGTTAGCTCACTCATTAGGCACCCCAGGCTTTACACTTTATGCTTCCGGCTCGTATGTTGTGTGGAATTG
TGAGCGGATAACAATTTCACACAGGAAACAGCTATGACCATGATTACGCCAAGCGCGCAATTAACCCTCA
CTAAAGGGAACAAAAGCTGGAGCTGCAAGCTTAATGTAGTCTTATGCAATACTCTTGTAGTCTTGCAACA
TGGTAACGATGAGTTAGCAACATGCCTTACAAGGAGAGAAAAAGCACCGTGCATGCCGATTGGTGGAAGT
AAGGTGGTACGATCGTGCCTTATTAGGAAGGCAACAGACGGGTCTGACATGGATTGGACGAACCACTGAA
TTGCCGCATTGCAGAGATATTGTATTTAAGTGCCTAGCTCGATACATAAACGGGTCTCTCTGGTTAGACC
AGATCTGAGCCTGGGAGCTCTCTGGCTAACTAGGGAACCCACTGCTTAAGCCTCAATAAAGCTTGCCTTG
AGTGCTTCAAGTAGTGTGTGCCCGTCTGTTGTGTGACTCTGGTAACTAGAGATCCCTCAGACCCTTTTAG
TCAGTGTGGAAAATCTCTAGCAGTGGCGCCCGAACAGGGACTTGAAAGCGAAAGGGAAACCAGAGGAGCT
CTCTCGACGCAGGACTCGGCTTGCTGAAGCGCGCACGGCAAGAGGCGAGGGGCGGCGACTGGTGAGTACG
CCAAAAATTTTGACTAGCGGAGGCTAGAAGGAGAGAGATGGGTGCGAGAGCGTCAGTATTAAGCGGGGGA
GAATTAGATCGCGATGGGAAAAAATTCGGTTAAGGCCAGGGGGAAAGAAAAAATATAAATTAAAACATAT
AGTATGGGCAAGCAGGGAGCTAGAACGATTCGCAGTTAATCCTGGCCTGTTAGAAACATCAGAAGGCTGT
AGACAAATACTGGGACAGCTACAACCATCCCTTCAGACAGGATCAGAAGAACTTAGATCATTATATAATA
CAGTAGCAACCCTCTATTGTGTGCATCAAAGGATAGAGATAAAAGACACCAAGGAAGCTTTAGACAAGAT
AGAGGAAGAGCAAAACAAAAGTAAGACCACCGCACAGCAAGCGGCCGCTGATCTTCAGACCTGGAGGAGG
AGATATGAGGGACAATTGGAGAAGTGAATTATATAAATATAAAGTAGTAAAAATTGAACCATTAGGAGTA
GCACCCACCAAGGCAAAGAGAAGAGTGGTGCAGAGAGAAAAAAGAGCAGTGGGAATAGGAGCTTTGTTCC
TTGGGTTCTTGGGAGCAGCAGGAAGCACTATGGGCGCAGCGTCAATGACGCTGACGGTACAGGCCAGACA
ATTATTGTCTGGTATAGTGCAGCAGCAGAACAATTTGCTGAGGGCTATTGAGGCGCAACAGCATCTGTTG
CAACTCACAGTCTGGGGCATCAAGCAGCTCCAGGCAAGAATCCTGGCTGTGGAAAGATACCTAAAGGATC
AACAGCTCCTGGGGATTTGGGGTTGCTCTGGAAAACTCATTTGCACCACTGCTGTGCCTTGGAATGCTAG
TTGGAGTAATAAATCTCTGGAACAGATTTGGAATCACACGACCTGGATGGAGTGGGACAGAGAAATTAAC
AATTACACAAGCTTAATACACTCCTTAATTGAAGAATCGCAAAACCAGCAAGAAAAGAATGAACAAGAAT
TATTGGAATTAGATAAATGGGCAAGTTTGTGGAATTGGTTTAACATAACAAATTGGCTGTGGTATATAAA
ATTATTCATAATGATAGTAGGAGGCTTGGTAGGTTTAAGAATAGTTTTTGCTGTACTTTCTATAGTGAAT
AGAGTTAGGCAGGGATATTCACCATTATCGTTTCAGACCCACCTCCCAACCCCGAGGGGACCCAGAGAGG
GCCTATTTCCCATGATTCCTTCATATTTGCATATACGATACAAGGCTGTTAGAGAGATAATTAGAATTAA
TTTGACTGTAAACACAAAGATATTAGTACAAAATACGTGACGTAGAAAGTAATAATTTCTTGGGTAGTTT
GCAGTTTTAAAATTATGTTTTAAAATGGACTATCATATGCTTACCGTAACTTGAAAGTATTTCGATTTCT
TGGCTTTATATATCTTGTGGAAAGGACGAAACACCGACATCAAGTTCAAAGAACTCGTTTTAGAGCTAGA
AATAGCAAGTTAAAATAAGGCTAGTCCGTTATCAACTTGAAAAAGTGGCACCGAGTCGGTGCTTTTTTAA
GCTTGGCGTAACTAGATCTTGAGACAAATGGCAGTATTCATCCACAATTTTAAAAGAAAAGGGGGGATTG
GGGGGTACAGTGCAGGGGAAAGAATAGTAGACATAATAGCAACAGACATACAAACTAAAGAATTACAAAA
ACAAATTACAAAAATTCAAAATTTTCGGGTTTATTACAGGGACAGCAGAGATCCACTTTGGCGCCGGCTC
GAGGGGG
