>Addgene plasmid #77830 | GNE gRNA (BRDN0001145858) | depositor partial sequence | sequence record 145290 | Target Sequence
ACATCAAGTTCAAAGAACTC
