>Addgene plasmid #77830 | GNE gRNA (BRDN0001145858) | addgene partial sequence | sequence record 149737 | hU6-F 5'-GAGGGCCTATTTCCCATGATT-3'
GAAAGTAATAATTTCTTGGGTAGTTTGCAGTTTTAAAATTATGTTTTAAAATGGACTATCATATGCTTAC
CGTAACTTGAAAGTATTTCGATTTCTTGGCTTTATATATCTTGTGGAAAGGACGAAACACCGACATCAAG
TTCAAAGAACTCGTTTTAGAGCTAGAAATAGCAAGTTAAAATAAGGCTAGTCCGTTATCAACTTGAAAAA
GTGGCACCGAGTCGGTGCTTTTTTAAGCTTGGCGTAACTAGATCTTGAGACAAATGGCAGTATTCATCCA
CAATTTTAAAAGAAAAGGGGGGATTGGGGGGTACAGTGCAGGGGAAAGAATAGTAGACATAATAGCAACA
GACATACAAACTAAAGAATTACAAAAACAAATTACAAAAATTCAAAATTTTCGGGTTTATTACAGGGACA
GCAGAGATCCACTTTGGCGCCGGCTCGAGGGGGCCCGGGTGCAAAGATGGATAA
